>Addgene plasmid #205582 | pAXY0013 | addgene full sequence | sequence record 410777 | Addgene NGS Result
AAGCCTCTCTAACCATCTGTGGGTTAGCATTCTTTCTGAAATTGAAAAGGCTAATCTGGGGACCTGCAGG
CATGCAAGCTTGGCACTGGCCGTCGTTTTACAACGTCGTGACTGGGAAAACCCTGGCGTTACCCAACTTA
ATCGCCTTGCAGCACATCCCCCTTTCGCCAGCTGGCGTAATAGCGAAGAGGCCCGCACCGATCGCCCTTC
CCAACAGTTGCGCAGCCTGAATGGCGAATGCTAGAGCAGCTTGAGCTTGGATCAGATTGTCGTTTCCCGC
CTTCAGTTTAGCTTCATGGAGTCAAAGATTCAAATAGAGGACCTAACAGAACTCGCCGTAAAGACTGGCG
AACAGTTCATACAGAGTCTCTTACGACTCAATGACAAGAAGAAAATCTTCGTCAACATGGTGGAGCACGA
CACACTTGTCTACTCCAAAAATATCAAAGATACAGTCTCAGAAGACCAAAGGGCAATTGAGACTTTTCAA
CAAAGGGTAATATCCGGAAACCTCCTCGGATTCCATTGCCCAGCTATCTGTCACTTTATTGTGAAGATAG
TGGAAAAGGAAGGTGGCTCCTACAAATGCCATCATTGCGATAAAGGAAAGGCCATCGTTGAAGATGCCTC
TGCCGACAGTGGTCCCAAAGATGGACCCCCACCCACGAGGAGCATCGTGGAAAAAGAAGACGTTCCAACC
ACGTCTTCAAAGCAAGTGGATTGATGTGATATCTCCACTGACGTAAGGGATGACGCACAATCCCACTATC
CTTCGCAAGACCCTTCCTCTATATAAGGAAGTTCATTTCATTTGGAGAGAACACGGGGGACTCTTGACCA
TGGTAGATCTGAGGGTAAATTTCTAGTTTTTCTCCTTCATTTTCTTGGTTAGGACCCTTTTCTCTTTTTA
TTTTTTTGAGCTTTGATCTTTCTTTAAACTGATCTATTTTTTAATTGATTGGTTATGGTGTAAATATTAC
ATAGCTTTAACTGATAATCTGATTACTTTATTTCGTGTGTCTATGATGATGATGATAGTTACAGAACCGA
CGAACTAGTCTGTACCCGATCAACACCGAGACCCGTGGCGTCTTCGACCTCAATGGCGTCTGGAACTTCA
AGCTGGACTACGGGAAAGGACTGGAAGAGAAGTGGTACGAAAGCAAGCTGACCGACACTATTAGTATGGC
CGTCCCAAGCAGTTACAATGACATTGGCGTGACCAAGGAAATCCGCAACCATATCGGATATGTCTGGTAC
GAACGTGAGTTCACGGTGCCGGCCTATCTGAAGGATCAGCGTATCGTGCTCCGCTTCGGCTCTGCAACTC
ACAAAGCAATTGTCTATGTCAATGGTGAGCTGGTCGTGGAGCACAAGGGCGGATTCCTGCCATTCGAAGC
GGAAATCAACAACTCGCTGCGTGATGGCATGAATCGCGTCACCGTCGCCGTGGACAACATCCTCGACGAT
AGCACCCTCCCGGTGGGGCTGTACAGCGAGCGCCACGAAGAGGGCCTCGGAAAAGTCATTCGTAACAAGC
CGAACTTCGACTTCTTCAACTATGCAGGCCTGCACCGTCCGGTGAAAATCTACACGACCCCGTTTACGTA
CGTCGAGGACATCTCGGTTGTGACCGACTTCAATGGCCCAACCGGGACTGTGACCTATACGGTGGACTTT
CAAGGCAAAGCCGAGACCGTGAAAGTGTCGGTCGTGGATGAGGAAGGCAAAGTGGTCGCAAGCACCGAGG
GCCTGAGCGGTAACGTGGAGATTCCGAATGTCATCCTCTGGGAACCACTGAACACGTATCTCTACCAGAT
CAAAGTGGAACTGGTGAACGACGGACTGACCATCGATGTCTATGAAGAGCCGTTCGGCGTGCGGACCGTG
GAAGTCAACGACGGCAAGTTCCTCATCAACAACAAACCGTTCTACTTCAAGGGCTTTGGCAAACATGAGG
ACACTCCTATCAACGGCCGTGGCTTTAACGAAGCGAGCAATGTGATGGATTTCAATATCCTCAAATGGAT
CGGCGCCAACAGCTTCCGGACCGCACACTATCCGTACTCTGAAGAGTTGATGCGTCTTGCGGATCGCGAG
GGTCTGGTCGTGATCGACGAGACTCCGGCAGTTGGCGTGCACCTCAACTTCATGGCCACCACGGGACTCG
GCGAAGGCAGCGAGCGCGTCAGTACCTGGGAGAAGATTCGGACGTTTGAGCACCATCAAGACGTTCTCCG
TGAACTGGTGTCTCGTGACAAGAACCATCCAAGCGTCGTGATGTGGAGCATCGCCAACGAGGCGGCGACT
GAGGAAGAGGGCGCGTACGAGTACTTCAAGCCGTTGGTGGAGCTGACCAAGGAACTCGACCCACAGAAGC
GTCCGGTCACGATCGTGCTGTTTGTGATGGCTACCCCGGAGACGGACAAAGTCGCCGAACTGATTGACGT
CATCGCGCTCAATCGCTATAACGGATGGTACTTCGATGGCGGTGATCTCGAAGCGGCCAAAGTCCATCTC
CGCCAGGAATTTCACGCGTGGAACAAGCGTTGCCCAGGAAAGCCGATCATGATCACTGAGTACGGCGCAG
ACACCGTTGCGGGCTTTCACGACATTGATCCAGTGATGTTCACCGAGGAATATCAAGTCGAGTACTACCA
GGCGAACCACGTCGTGTTCGATGAGTTTGAGAACTTCGTGGGTGAGCAAGCGTGGAACTTCGCGGACTTC
GCGACCTCTCAGGGCGTGATGCGCGTCCAAGGAAACAAGAAGGGCGTGTTCACTCGTGACCGCAAGCCGA
AGCTCGCCGCGCACGTCTTTCGCGAGCGCTGGACCAACATTCCAGATTTCGGCTACAAGAACGCTAGCCA
TCACCATCACCATCACGTGTGAATTGGTGACCAGCTCGAATTTCCCCGATCGTTCAAACATTTGGCAATA
AAGTTTCTTAAGATTGAATCCTGTTGCCGGTCTTGCGATGATTATCATATAATTTCTGTTGAATTACGTT
AAGCATGTAATAATTAACATGTAATGCATGACGTTATTTATGAGATGGGTTTTTATGATTAGAGTCCCGC
AATTATACATTTAATACGCGATAGAAAACAAAATATAGCGCGCAAACTAGGATAAATTATCGCGCGCGGT
GTCATCTATGTTACTAGATCGGGAATTAAACTATCAGTGTTTGACAGGATATATTGGCGGGTAAACCTAA
GAGAAAAGAGCGTTTATTAGAATAATCGGATATTTAAAAGGGCGTGAAAAGGTTTATCCGTTCGTCCATT
TGTATGTGCATGCCAACCACAGGGTTCCCCTCGGGATCAAAGTACTTTGATCCAACCCCTCCGCTGCTAT
AGTGCAGTCGGCTTCTGACGTTCAGTGCAGCCGTCTTCTGAAAACGACATGTCGCACAAGTCCTAAGTTA
CGCGACAGGCTGCCGCCCTGCCCTTTTCCTGGCGTTTTCTTGTCGCGTGTTTTAGTCGCATAAAGTAGAA
TACTTGCGACTAGAACCGGAGACATTACGCCATGAACAAGAGCGCCGCCGCTGGCCTGCTGGGCTATGCC
CGCGTCAGCACCGACGACCAGGACTTGACCAACCAACGGGCCGAACTGCACGCGGCCGGCTGCACCAAGC
TGTTTTCCGAGAAGATCACCGGCACCAGGCGCGACCGCCCGGAGCTGGCCAGGATGCTTGACCACCTACG
CCCTGGCGACGTTGTGACAGTGACCAGGCTAGACCGCCTGGCCCGCAGCACCCGCGACCTACTGGACATT
GCCGAGCGCATCCAGGAGGCCGGCGCGGGCCTGCGTAGCCTGGCAGAGCCGTGGGCCGACACCACCACGC
CGGCCGGCCGCATGGTGTTGACCGTGTTCGCCGGCATTGCCGAGTTCGAGCGTTCCCTAATCATCGACCG
CACCCGGAGCGGGCGCGAGGCCGCCAAGGCCCGAGGCGTGAAGTTTGGCCCCCGCCCTACCCTCACCCCG
GCACAGATCGCGCACGCCCGCGAGCTGATCGACCAGGAAGGCCGCACCGTGAAAGAGGCGGCTGCACTGC
TTGGCGTGCATCGCTCGACCCTGTACCGCGCACTTGAGCGCAGCGAGGAAGTGACGCCCACCGAGGCCAG
GCGGCGCGGTGCCTTCCGTGAGGACGCATTGACCGAGGCCGACGCCCTGGCGGCCGCCGAGAATGAACGC
CAAGAGGAACAAGCATGAAACCGCACCAGGACGGCCAGGACGAACCGTTTTTCATTACCGAAGAGATCGA
GGCGGAGATGATCGCGGCCGGGTACGTGTTCGAGCCGCCCGCGCACGTCTCAACCGTGCGGCTGCATGAA
ATCCTGGCCGGTTTGTCTGATGCCAAGCTGGCGGCCTGGCCGGCCAGCTTGGCCGCTGAAGAAACCGAGC
GCCGCCGTCTAAAAAGGTGATGTGTATTTGAGTAAAACAGCTTGCGTCATGCGGTCGCTGCGTATATGAT
GCGATGAGTAAATAAACAAATACGCAAGGGGAACGCATGAAGGTTATCGCTGTACTTAACCAGAAAGGCG
GGTCAGGCAAGACGACCATCGCAACCCATCTAGCCCGCGCCCTGCAACTCGCCGGGGCCGATGTTCTGTT
AGTCGATTCCGATCCCCAGGGCAGTGCCCGCGATTGGGCGGCCGTGCGGGAAGATCAACCGCTAACCGTT
GTCGGCATCGACCGCCCGACGATTGACCGCGACGTGAAGGCCATCGGCCGGCGCGACTTCGTAGTGATCG
ACGGAGCGCCCCAGGCGGCGGACTTGGCTGTGTCCGCGATCAAGGCAGCCGACTTCGTGCTGATTCCGGT
GCAGCCAAGCCCTTACGACATATGGGCCACCGCCGACCTGGTGGAGCTGGTTAAGCAGCGCATTGAGGTC
ACGGATGGAAGGCTACAAGCGGCCTTTGTCGTGTCGCGGGCGATCAAAGGCACGCGCATCGGCGGTGAGG
TTGCCGAGGCGCTGGCCGGGTACGAGCTGCCCATTCTTGAGTCCCGTATCACGCAGCGCGTGAGCTACCC
AGGCACTGCCGCCGCCGGCACAACCGTTCTTGAATCAGAACCCGAGGGCGACGCTGCCCGCGAGGTCCAG
GCGCTGGCCGCTGAAATTAAATCAAAACTCATTTGAGTTAATGAGGTAAAGAGAAAATGAGCAAAAGCAC
AAACACGCTAAGTGCCGGCCGTCCGAGCGCACGCAGCAGCAAGGCTGCAACGTTGGCCAGCCTGGCAGAC
ACGCCAGCCATGAAGCGGGTCAACTTTCAGTTGCCGGCGGAGGATCACACCAAGCTGAAGATGTACGCGG
TACGCCAAGGCAAGACCATTACCGAGCTGCTATCTGAATACATCGCGCAGCTACCAGAGTAAATGAGCAA
ATGAATAAATGAGTAGATGAATTTTAGCGGCTAAAGGAGGCGGCATGGAAAATCAAGAACAACCAGGCAC
CGACGCCGTGGAATGCCCCATGTGTGGAGGAACGGGCGGTTGGCCAGGCGTAAGCGGCTGGGTTGCCTGC
CGGCCCTGCAATGGCACTGGAACCCCCAAGCCCGAGGAATCGGCGTGAGCGGTCGCAAACCATCCGGCCC
GGTACAAATCGGCGCGGCGCTGGGTGATGACCTGGTGGAGAAGTTGAAGGCCGCGCAGGCCGCCCAGCGG
CAACGCATCGAGGCAGAAGCACGCCCCGGTGAATCGTGGCAAGCGGCCGCTGATCGAATCCGCAAAGAAT
CCCGGCAACCGCCGGCAGCCGGTGCGCCGTCGATTAGGAAGCCGCCCAAGGGCGACGAGCAACCAGATTT
TTTCGTTCCGATGCTCTATGACGTGGGCACCCGCGATAGTCGCAGCATCATGGACGTGGCCGTTTTCCGT
CTGTCGAAGCGTGACCGACGAGCTGGCGAGGTGATCCGCTACGAGCTTCCAGACGGGCACGTAGAGGTTT
CCGCAGGGCCGGCCGGCATGGCCAGTGTGTGGGATTACGACCTGGTACTGATGGCGGTTTCCCATCTAAC
CGAATCCATGAACCGATACCGGGAAGGGAAGGGAGACAAGCCCGGCCGCGTGTTCCGTCCACACGTTGCG
GACGTACTCAAGTTCTGCCGGCGAGCCGATGGCGGAAAGCAGAAAGACGACCTGGTAGAAACCTGCATTC
GGTTAAACACCACGCACGTTGCCATGCAGCGTACGAAGAAGGCCAAGAACGGCCGCCTGGTGACGGTATC
CGAGGGTGAAGCCTTGATTAGCCGCTACAAGATCGTAAAGAGCGAAACCGGGCGGCCGGAGTACATCGAG
ATCGAGCTAGCTGATTGGATGTACCGCGAGATCACAGAAGGCAAGAACCCGGACGTGCTGACGGTTCACC
CCGATTACTTTTTGATCGATCCCGGCATCGGCCGTTTTCTCTACCGCCTGGCACGCCGCGCCGCAGGCAA
GGCAGAAGCCAGATGGTTGTTCAAGACGATCTACGAACGCAGTGGCAGCGCCGGAGAGTTCAAGAAGTTC
TGTTTCACCGTGCGCAAGCTGATCGGGTCAAATGACCTGCCGGAGTACGATTTGAAGGAGGAGGCGGGGC
AGGCTGGCCCGATCCTAGTCATGCGCTACCGCAACCTGATCGAGGGCGAAGCATCCGCCGGTTCCTAATG
TACGGAGCAGATGCTAGGGCAAATTGCCCTAGCAGGGGAAAAAGGTCGAAAAGGTCTCTTTCCTGTGGAT
AGCACGTACATTGGGAACCCAAAGCCGTACATTGGGAACCGGAACCCGTACATTGGGAACCCAAAGCCGT
ACATTGGGAACCGGTCACACATGTAAGTGACTGATATAAAAGAGAAAAAAGGCGATTTTTCCGCCTAAAA
CTCTTTAAAACTTATTAAAACTCTTAAAACCCGCCTGGCCTGTGCATAACTGTCTGGCCAGCGCACAGCC
GAAGAGCTGCAAAAAGCGCCTACCCTTCGGTCGCTGCGCTCCCTACGCCCCGCCGCTTCGCGTCGGCCTA
TCGCGGCCGCTGGCCGCTCAAAAATGGCTGGCCTACGGCCAGGCAATCTACCAGGGCGCGGACAAGCCGC
GCCGTCGCCACTCGACCGCCGGCGCCCACATCAAGGCACCCTGCCTCGCGCGTTTCGGTGATGACGGTGA
AAACCTCTGACACATGCAGCTCCCGGAGACGGTCACAGCTTGTCTGTAAGCGGATGCCGGGAGCAGACAA
GCCCGTCAGGGCGCGTCAGCGGGTGTTGGCGGGTGTCGGGGCGCAGCCATGACCCAGTCACGTAGCGATA
GCGGAGTGTATACTGGCTTAACTATGCGGCATCAGAGCAGATTGTACTGAGAGTGCACCATATGCGGTGT
GAAATACCGCACAGATGCGTAAGGAGAAAATACCGCATCAGGCGCTCTTCCGCTTCCTCGCTCACTGACT
CGCTGCGCTCGGTCGTTCGGCTGCGGCGAGCGGTATCAGCTCACTCAAAGGCGGTAATACGGTTATCCAC
AGAATCAGGGGATAACGCAGGAAAGAACATGTGAGCAAAAGGCCAGCAAAAGGCCAGGAACCGTAAAAAG
GCCGCGTTGCTGGCGTTTTTCCATAGGCTCCGCCCCCCTGACGAGCATCACAAAAATCGACGCTCAAGTC
AGAGGTGGCGAAACCCGACAGGACTATAAAGATACCAGGCGTTTCCCCCTGGAAGCTCCCTCGTGCGCTC
TCCTGTTCCGACCCTGCCGCTTACCGGATACCTGTCCGCCTTTCTCCCTTCGGGAAGCGTGGCGCTTTCT
CATAGCTCACGCTGTAGGTATCTCAGTTCGGTGTAGGTCGTTCGCTCCAAGCTGGGCTGTGTGCACGAAC
CCCCCGTTCAGCCCGACCGCTGCGCCTTATCCGGTAACTATCGTCTTGAGTCCAACCCGGTAAGACACGA
CTTATCGCCACTGGCAGCAGCCACTGGTAACAGGATTAGCAGAGCGAGGTATGTAGGCGGTGCTACAGAG
TTCTTGAAGTGGTGGCCTAACTACGGCTACACTAGAAGGACAGTATTTGGTATCTGCGCTCTGCTGAAGC
CAGTTACCTTCGGAAAAAGAGTTGGTAGCTCTTGATCCGGCAAACAAACCACCGCTGGTAGCGGTGGTTT
TTTTGTTTGCAAGCAGCAGATTACGCGCAGAAAAAAAGGATCTCAAGAAGATCCTTTGATCTTTTCTACG
GGGTCTGACGCTCAGTGGAACGAAAACTCACGTTAAGGGATTTTGGTCATGCATTCTAGGTACTAAAACA
ATTCATCCAGTAAAATATAATATTTTATTTTCTCCCAATCAGGCTTGATCCCCAGTAAGTCAAAAAATAG
CTCGACATACTGTTCTTCCCCGATATCCTCCCTGATCGACCGGACGCAGAAGGCAATGTCATACCACTTG
TCCGCCCTGCCGCTTCTCCCAAGATCAATAAAGCCACTTACTTTGCCATCTTTCACAAAGATGTTGCTGT
CTCCCAGGTCGCCGTGGGAAAAGACAAGTTCCTCTTCGGGCTTTTCCGTCTTTAAAAAATCATACAGCTC
GCGCGGATCTTTAAATGGAGTGTCTTCTTCCCAGTTTTCGCAATCCACATCGGCCAGATCGTTATTCAGT
AAGTAATCCAATTCGGCTAAGCGGCTGTCTAAGCTATTCGTATAGGGACAATCCGATATGTCGATGGAGT
GAAAGAGCCTGATGCACTCCGCATACAGCTCGATAATCTTTTCAGGGCTTTGTTCATCTTCATACTCTTC
CGAGCAAAGGACGCCATCGGCCTCACTCATGAGCAGATTGCTCCAGCCATCATGCCGTTCAAAGTGCAGG
ACCTTTGGAACAGGCAGCTTTCCTTCCAGCCATAGCATCATGTCCTTTTCCCGTTCCACATCATAGGTGG
TCCCTTTATACCGGCTGTCCGTCATTTTTAAATATAGGTTTTCATTTTCTCCCACCAGCTTATATACCTT
AGCAGGAGACATTCCTTCCGTATCTTTTACGCAGCGGTATTTTTCGATCAGTTTTTTCAATTCCGGTGAT
ATTCTCATTTTAGCCATTTATTATTTCCTTCCTCTTTTCTACAGTATTTAAAGATACCCCAAGAAGCTAA
TTATAACAAGACGAACTCCAATTCACTGTTCCTTGCATTCTAAAACCTTAAATACCAGAAAACAGCTTTT
TCAAAGTTGTTTTCAAAGTTGGCGTATAACATAGTATCGACGGAGCCGATTTTGAAACCGCGGTGATCAC
AGGCAGCAACGCTCTGTCATCGTTACAATCAACATGCTACCCTCCGCGAGATCATCCGTGTTTCAAACCC
GGCAGCTTAGTTGCCGTTCTTCCGAATAGCATCGGTAACATGAGCAAAGTCTGCCGCCTTACAACGGCTC
TCCCGCTGACGCCGTCCCGGACTGATGGGCTGCCTGTATCGAGTGGTGATTTTGTGCCGAGCTGCCGGTC
GGGGAGCTGTTGGCTGGCTGGTGGCAGGATATATTGTGGTGTAAACAAATTGACGCTTAGACAACTTAAT
AACACATTGCGGACGTTTTTAATGTACTGAATTAACGCCGAATTAATTCGGGGGATCTGGATTTTAGTAC
TGGATTTTGGTTTTAGGAATTAGAAATTTTATTGATAGAAGTATTTTACAAATACAAATACATACTAAGG
GTTTCTTATATGCTCAACACATGAGCGAAACCCTATAGGAACCCTAATTCCCTTATCTGGGAACTACTCA
CACATTATTATGGAGAAACTCGAGCTTGTCGATCGACAGATCCGGTCGGCATCTACTCTATTTCTTTGCC
CTCGGACGAGTGCTGGGGCGTCGGTTTCCACTATCGGCGAGTACTTCTACACAGCCATCGGTCCAGACGG
CCGCGCTTCTGCGGGCGATTTGTGTACGCCCGACAGTCCCGGCTCCGGATCGGACGATTGCGTCGCATCG
ACCCTGCGCCCAAGCTGCATCATCGAAATTGCCGTCAACCAAGCTCTGATAGAGTTGGTCAAGACCAATG
CGGAGCATATACGCCCGGAGTCGTGGCGATCCTGCAAGCTCCGGATGCCTCCGCTCGAAGTAGCGCGTCT
GCTGCTCCATACAAGCCAACCACGGCCTCCAGAAGAAGATGTTGGCGACCTCGTATTGGGAATCCCCGAA
CATCGCCTCGCTCCAGTCAATGACCGCTGTTATGCGGCCATTGTCCGTCAGGACATTGTTGGAGCCGAAA
TCCGCGTGCACGAGGTGCCGGACTTCGGGGCAGTCCTCGGCCCAAAGCATCAGCTCATCGAGAGCCTGCG
CGACGGACGCACTGACGGTGTCGTCCATCACAGTTTGCCAGTGATACACATGGGGATCAGCAATCGCGCA
TATGAAATCACGCCATGTAGTGTATTGACCGATTCCTTGCGGTCCGAATGGGCCGAACCCGCTCGTCTGG
CTAAGATCGGCCGCAGCGATCGCATCCATAGCCTCCGCGACCGGTTGTAGAACAGCGGGCAGTTCGGTTT
CAGGCAGGTCTTGCAACGTGACACCCTGTGAACGGCGGGAGATGCAATAGGTCAGGCTCTCGCTAAACTC
CCCAATGTCAAGCACTTCCGGAATCGGGAGCGCGGCCGATGCAAAGTGCCGATAAACATAACGATCTTTG
TAGAAACCATCGGCGCAATTAGAAGCTATGAATCCATTTTTCAGAGCAAAATTGTGATCTCTCTCCACAC
CGATATCGTAAACGTTTTGCTTCCCCAGGTACTTACGGGTCGCAATCTTAATCATCTCGAGAGAGATAGA
TTTGTAGAGAGAGACTGGTGATTTCAGCGTGTCCTCTCCAAATGAAATGAACTTCCTTATATAGAGGAAG
GGTCTTGCGAAGGATAGTGGGATTGTGCGTCATCCCTTACGTCAGTGGAGATATCACATCAATCCACTTG
CTTTGAAGACGTGGTTGGAACGTCTTCTTTTTCCACGATGCTCCTCGTGGGTGGGGGTCCATCTTTGGGA
CCACTGTCGGCAGAGGCATCTTGAACGATAGCCTTTCCTTTATCGCAATGATGGCATTTGTAGGTGCCAC
CTTCCTTTTCTACTGTCCTTTTGATGAAGTGACAGATAGCTGGGCAATGGAATCCGAGGAGGTTTCCCGA
TATTACCCTTTGTTGAAAAGTCTCAATAGCCCTTTGGTCTTCTGAGACTGTATCTTTGATATTCTTGGAG
TAGACGAGAGTGTCGTGCTCCACCATGTTCACATCAATCCACTTGCTTTGAAGACGTGGTTGGAACGTCT
TCTTTTTCCACGATGCTCCTCGTGGGTGGGGGTCCATCTTTGGGACCACTGTCGGCAGAGGCATCTTGAA
CGATAGCCTTTCCTTTATCGCAATGATGGCATTTGTAGGTGCCACCTTCCTTTTCTACTGTCCTTTTGAT
GAAGTGACAGATAGCTGGGCAATGGAATCCGAGGAGGTTTCCCGATATTACCCTTTGTTGAAAAGTCTCA
ATAGCCCTTTGGTCTTCTGAGACTGTATCTTTGATATTCTTGGAGTAGACGAGAGTGTCGTGCTCCACCA
TGTTGGCAAGCTGCTCTAGCCAATACGCAAACCGCCTCTCCCCGCGCGTTGGCCGATTCATTAATGCAGC
TGGCACGACAGGTTTCCCGACTGGAAAGCGGGCAGTGAGCGCAACGCAATTAATGTGAGTTAGCTCACTC
ATTAGGCACCCCAGGCTTTACACTTTATGCTTCCGGCTCGTATGTTGTGTGGAATTGTGAGCGGATAACA
ATTTCACACAGGAAACAGCTATGACATGATTACGAATTCGGGGAAATTCGAGCTGGTCACCCTTATCTTT
AATCATATTCCATAGTCCATACCATAGCACATACAGTAGTTATATGCTGGAGAAGAGATCCAACAAAACA
TTCACAATGGATTATAGAAACATTTGTTTATTCATTATAATGAGATGTTACATTCATTTAATATTAGAAA
AAGCCACAAATTCATAACACAACAAGCCAAGAAAAAAACACAAACTTAAGCACACAACCTTTTTATTTGA
CACACCAAATATTTCATCTTCATCTTCATATTCACTATCACTGGAGGCTTGGCTCAAGTTTGGCCTGCAT
GACGGCGTCGAGGAAATCGTCGATCGCCTTCACGGAGGAGCCCTTCAGCTCTTTTTCCTCGTTCACGGCG
TCCTTGAGCTTTTTGCCCATTTCCACGGCGCGATTCTTCATCTCCCAGCCTTTGGAGCCCTCGTTGCGCT
CAAGGATCATCTCGACGATGCGCTTGACCTTCTCTTTGGAGATCTCGCCTTCGAGGCCTCTAGCAAGCTC
AACCGCGACGCCCATCTCATCTTCGAGGTACTTGAGGTTGTAGGCCTGCTCGGCAGCAAGTGGCCATCCA
AGCATCGGAACGCCCTCGCGAAGAGACTCAAGGATGCTGTTCCATCCGCAGTGGGTGAGAAAGCCGCCGA
TGGATTCATGGTTGAGGATCTCAAGCTGCGGGCCGAGCTTGTACACGAGCTTGCCCTGTTTCTTCACCTT
CATGCGTTCCTCAAAGCCCTCTGGCAGCCACTCTGGGCGCATCTCTTCGTTGATGTCGAAGCCGAACGGG
GCTCTGATCACCCAGAGGAATGGCTTCTCGGAGGACTCAAGGCCAGCAGCGAGTTCCATCATCTGCGTCG
GGCTGATCGTGTTCTGGGAGCCGAAGGAGATGTAGAGGACGGAGTCCGGCTCTTTGAGGCTGAGCCACTG
CACGAACTCGGCGCCTGTTGAATTGTTGTCGGAGGAGGAGTGCTGCACTGGGGAAGCAATAAGTGGGCCG
ATGCCCCAGATCGGCAGCTTGGTGTAGTTGCGGAGGATGGAGAAGCCGAGTGTCTCGATCTCTTCCACGG
AGTTGCAGAGCCAGCCAAAAGACTTCATGGACTGGCGGAGCTGCGGCTGGAAATACTTGGACCAATCGTC
GGAGCCGTCGGCATATCTGAGGAACCGATGGAGCTGGGACCTGCGGAACTTATGGTTCTCTGGGAAGCCT
GGCAGCGGGAACTCTTGGTCGTCGGAGTAGTTCTGGTGCGGGAGATCGTTCCAGATGGACACGTAGGCGG
ATGTGCCATAAGCGCCGCCTGTTGTGAACACCACGCCTGTAGAGCCCACATCCTTGGCCACCTGGTCAAC
CCAGCCGAGGAACACATCATGGATCACGCAGAGTGGTGGCCTGGCTGGGCTGAAATGCCTGGAGATGTAA
TCGCGGAGGTGCGGATCGAGGCTGATGGTGGAATGGAAGAGGGACACCACGAGCGGGAGTGTGAGCTTAT
CGGTGTTCTCGATGCCCGGTGGGAGTCCGTGGTTGGTGGAGTTGAATGGCAGCTCGACGATCCTGATGCC
GCTGGAGGAGTAGGAATGGTGGTGAAGGAGGTGCCTGAGGAAGCCGGCGTTGAGCGGAGTTGTGAGCAGG
GTGATGATCACGTGGGAGCGCTTGTAGAGGAACATGGCGAGTTCGAGAAATGGCCTGAGGTGGCCCTGCG
CCATGAACGGGATCATGAGGATGTGCTGTGTCTCGCCCTCGCCGTTGGTGTTCATCTTGATGGCGGTCAT
TGGACCTGGGTTCTCTTCAACGTCACCGGCCTGTTTCAAGAGAGAAAAATTAGTGGCACCTGAACCGGCG
GAGGTGAACTTGTAGGAGCCGTGGCAAAGTGTGCCATGATCCCAGGAGGAGTGGATCAGCTCGGCCTTCC
ACTTTTCACCAGCAGCGCCGAGCACAACGTGGAGCGGGTAGAAGTGCTCTGGAAATGGATGGGCGAGCTT
CCAGTTCGGGGCCTTGCTCTCGTAGATGTTCACTTCCTCGAAGCGGCCGTTGATGAGGGCCTTCCTAAGC
CAAGAATCGAAGGCAGCGGCCCAAGGGGCAACACCATCGAAGTAGTGCGGTGTCTCATCGAGTGGATGTG
TGGCGCTGCCGGAGCCAATAATGAGCACGCCATCATTCTTGAGCGGCGCGAGGGCTCTGCCGAGATTGTA
GTGGTAGGTGCCGTCGAGATGTGGCTGAACTGAGAGCTGGCACACCGGGATGTCCGCCTCTGGATACATG
AGCATGAGTGGAACCCAGGCGCCGTGATCAAGGCCCCTCTTTTGGTCTGTCTCGGCTGTCTCGAACCCGG
ACTTCTTGAGGATCTCTTCCACCTTTCTCGCAAGCTCTGGCTCGCCTGGAGCTGGGTACTTGAACTGGTA
CATGGCGGCTGGGTAGTCGTCGAAGTCGTGGATGGTGTCGTTGATGTGCACGGCGTTCACGGTTGGCTTC
ACTGTCTCCCAGTGGCCGGAGATGATGAGGATGGCCTTCGGCTTCTTGGAGAAAATCTTCTCGCGCCATG
TCTCGAAGAACGGCCTGAGCGGATGTGTATCCTCGACGGTGAGGATCGGGTTGCCGTGGGTGATGAAGAA
GGACTCTTTGATCATCTGGTCGTTGGCGTCCTCGCCGTTCATCATCTTCATAGGTCCAGGGTTCTCCTCC
ACGTCTCCAGCCTGCTTCAGCAGGCTGAAGTTAGTAGCTCCGCTTCCGTAGCGCGGAATCGGGATGAGCT
TGAGCGGCTTGGTCTTTTGGAGCGCAATGCCGAACTTCTCGTCCATGTCGAGGTCCTTCGGGGAGATGTC
GCCTTCGAGCTTCCAGTTGAAGAACTGGAGGAGTGTGGCGAGCATGAGGGTGAGCATCCTGATGGCGAGA
TTCATGCCTGGGCAAATTCTGCGGCCAGCGCCAAATGGAAGGAGGCCGAAATCGCGGCCCTTAACATCGA
TCTCGCAGCCGATGAAGCGCTCTGGGCTGAAAATATCGGCGTTCTGCCAGGCGTTTGGGTCCCTGCCAAT
GGCCCAGAGGTTCACGAGGATCTGGGCATCCTTCGGCACGATGTAGCCGTACAGCTCGACATCGGTGTCG
GCCTTTCTTGGGAGCAAGAACACGGTCGGCGGATGGAGGCGGAGTGTCTCTTTGATGATCGCCTGGAGGT
ACGGCAGGTTGATGATGTCGGACTCTTGGATCTGCTTGTCCTTGCCGAGGACCTGCTTGATTTCCTCTTG
GGCCTTTTCCATCATCTCTGGATTGCGGATCAGCTCGGTCATCACCCACTCGAATGTGGAGGATGTGGTA
TCGGTGCCGGCGTCGAAGATGTCCACGAGGAGGTGGTTGATCTCGCCCATCGTCAGCTCGTTCTGCTTGA
ACAGCTGGAGGAGCACATCGAGCACGTCGTCGGTGGTGGTGGTAGTTGTGGTGGAGGAATCTGGGGCGAG
TCTCTCGCAGATGATGCCCTGGAACACGGCGATCAGCTTGTCGAAGGAGCAGGCGAGCCTTCTTCTAATG
CCAGATGGGTCAACGCAGCCGAGAATCGGGAAGTAGTCGGCGTAGTTCGGCTTGCCTATATCTTCCATGA
TGTTCCAGATCAGCTCTTTGAACTCTTGGCTGGTATGGGACTTGTGGTGCGCCAGCTCGACGCTGAAGAA
CAGCTTGCTGAGGAGGTTGAGGCTGGTCGTAAAGGCGGCCTTGCCAATATCCACGGCCTGGCCTTTCTGG
GCGCACTCTTGAACGTACTCGTAGAGCTGCTGCACCTTGGCGTGCCTGAATGTCTGGCAGGCATCGAGTC
TCTGTGGGGAGAGCAGATGCACGGCGGTAATCTTGCGGAAGTTGCGCCACTTCGGAGACACCGGGAGCCA
AGACATGGTGAGCTTGTGGTGGTCGCCGGCTGTAACACTATTCGGGATCGTGCGGTTGGAGAGCGGGTGA
TCCTTCTTGAGGAACATCTCTTTGGCCACGTCGGCAGAGGACACAACGATGGTGGTCACAGAGCCGAGTC
TGAGGGAAATGAGTGGGCCGTGAATCTTGGCGAGGTTGGCGAAGGACCGATGCGGCTTCTTGCCCACCTC
AAGGATGTTGCCGATGATCGGAAGCGGCTTTGGTCCTGGCGGAAGCAGCTTGGTGGTCTGCTGGGAGAAC
AGCAGCTTGATGAAGTGGAAGCTGATGAACCAGATCGCGAGGATCATGGCGAGGGTCGCATGATCCATTC
TAGAGTCCCCCGTGTTCTCTCCAAATGAAATGAACTTCCTTATATAGAGGAAGGGTCTTGCGAAGGATAG
TGGGATTGTGCGTCATCCCTTACGTCAGTGGAGATATCACATCAATCCACTTGCTTTGAAGACGTGGTTG
GAACGTCTTCTTTTTCCACGATGCTCCTCGTGGGTGGGGGTCCATCTTTGGGACCACTGTCGGCAGAGGC
ATCTTCAACGATGGCCTTTCCTTTATCGCAATGATGGCATTTGTAGGAGCCACCTTCCTTTTCCACTATC
TTCACAATAAAGTGACAGATAGCTGGGCAATGGAATCCGAGGAGGTTTCCGGATATTACCCTTTGTTGAA
AAGTCTCAATTGCCCTTTGGTCTTCTGAGACTGTATCTTTGATATTTTTGGAGTAGACAAGTGTGTCGTG
CTCCACCATGTTGACGAAGATTTTCTTCTTGTCATTGAGTCGTAAGAGACTCTGTATGAACTGTTCGCCA
GTCTTTACGGCGAGTTCTGTTAGGTCCTCTATTTGAATCTTTGACTCCATGGCCTTTGATTCAGTGGGAA
CTACCTTTTTAGAGACTCCAATCTCTATTACTTGCCTTGGTTTGTGAAGCAAGCCTTGAATCGTCCATAC
TGGAATAGTACTTCTGATCTTGAGAAATATATCTTTCTCTGTGTTCTTGATGCAGTTAGTCCTGAATCTT
TTGACTGCATCTTTAACCTTCTTGGGAAGGTATTTGATTTCCTGGAGATTATTGCTCGGGTAGATCGTCT
TGATGAGACCTGCTGCGT
Features (pLannotate 1.2.2; 27 found; start..end, strand, type, name):
     61..81      +  misc_feature   MCS (fragment): pUC18/19 multiple cloning site
     84..238     +  CDS            lacZα (fragment): LacZα fragment of β-galactosidase; lacZ fragment
    478..819     +  promoter       CaMV 35S promoter: strong constitutive promoter from cauliflower mosaic virus
    840..2862    +  CDS            GUSPlus™: β-glucuronidase codon-optimized Staphylococcus gusA gene with a catalase intron to ensure expression in plants but not bacteria
   2869..2886    +  CDS            7xHis (fragment): 6xHis affinity tag
   2918..3170    +  terminator     NOS terminator: nopaline synthase terminator and poly(A) signal
   3192..3216    +  misc_feature   RB T-DNA repeat: right border repeat from nopaline C58 T-DNA
   3556..3957    +  CDS            Y4CG_SINFN (fragment): Protein inferred from homology: Swiss-Prot protein existence level 3. From Sinorhizobium fredii (strain NBRC 101917 / NGR234).
   4517..5146    +  CDS            pVS1 StaA: stability protein from the Pseudomonas plasmid pVS1 (Heeb et al., 2000)
   5575..6648    +  CDS            pVS1 RepA: replication protein from the Pseudomonas plasmid pVS1 (Heeb et al., 2000)
   6714..6908    +  rep_origin     pVS1 oriV: origin of replication for the Pseudomonas plasmid pVS1 (Heeb et al., 2000)
   7111..7150    +  CDS            rop (fragment): Rop protein, which maintains plasmids at low copy number; rop
   7252..7392    +  misc_feature   bom: basis of mobility region from pBR322
   7578..8166    -  rep_origin     ori: high-copy-number ColE1/pMB1/pBR322/pUC origin of replication
   8253..9047    -  CDS            KanR: aminoglycoside phosphotransferase; aphA-3; confers resistance to kanamycin
   9472..9496    +  misc_feature   LB T-DNA repeat: left border repeat from nopaline C58 T-DNA
   9574..9748    -  polyA_signal   CaMV poly(A) signal: cauliflower mosaic virus polyadenylation signal
   9788..10657   -  CDS            HygR (fragment): aminoglycoside phosphotransferase from E. coli confers resistance to hygromycin
  10804..11480   -  promoter       CaMV 35S promoter (enhanced): cauliflower mosaic virus 35S promoter with a duplicated enhancer region
  11570..11658   +  CDS            lacI (fragment): lac repressor; lacI; The lac repressor binds to the lac operator to inhibit transcription in E. coli. This inhibition can be relieved by adding lactose or isopropyl-β-D-thiogalactopyranoside (IPTG).
  11671..11692   +  protein_bind   CAP binding site: CAP binding activates transcription in the presence of cAMP. E. coli catabolite activator protein
  11707..11737   +  promoter       lac promoter: promoter for the E. coli lac operon
  11741..11763   +  protein_bind   lac operator (fragment): The lac repressor binds to the lac operator to inhibit transcription in E. coli. This inhibition can be relieved by adding lactose or isopropyl-β-D-thiogalactopyranoside (IPTG). lac repressor encoded by lacI
  11822..12070   -  terminator     HSP terminator: efficient transcription terminator from the Arabidopsis thaliana heat shock protein 18.2 gene (Nagaya et al., 2010)
  13647..14471   -  CDS            DODA1: DOD1W_BETVU - Experimental evidence at transcript level: Swiss-Prot protein existence level 2. Opens the cyclic ring of dihydroxy-phenylalanine (DOPA) between carbons 4 and 5, thus producing an unstable seco-DOPA that rearranges nonenzymatically to betalamic acid. From Beta vulgaris (Sugar beet).
  14538..16028   -  CDS            CYP76AD1: C76AD_BETVU - Also known as Bv2g029890_ucyh From Beta vulgaris (Sugar beet).
  16047..16388   -  promoter       CaMV 35S promoter: strong constitutive promoter from cauliflower mosaic virus
