[The description below was written by a language model from this plasmid's Addgene catalogue record and pLannotate feature annotations shown in this document.]
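Description:
pAXY0013 is a plant expression binary vector of about 16.8 kb, built on the pAXY0003 backbone for Agrobacterium-mediated T-DNA delivery. It carries left and right border repeats from nopaline C58 T-DNA. The pVS1 oriV with the RepA and StaA genes supports replication and stable maintenance in Agrobacterium. A high-copy ColE1/pMB1-type origin with the pBR322 bom site supports propagation in E. coli under kanamycin selection (aphA-3 KanR).

The construct is one half of an intein-based split selectable marker system intended to facilitate gene stacking in plants. An enhanced CaMV 35S promoter with a CaMV poly(A) signal drives a truncated hygromycin phosphotransferase, annotated as a HygR fragment. According to the record, this fragment corresponds to residues 53–341 fused to the C-terminal half of the NpuDnaE split intein. The intein segment was not annotated separately, but an unannotated gap between the promoter and the HygR fragment is consistent with its position. On its own this fragment should not confer hygromycin resistance. A functional marker is expected only when a partner T-DNA supplies the N-terminal HygR portion joined to the N-intein, so that protein trans-splicing rebuilds the enzyme and selects for co-transformation.

The T-DNA also holds the RUBY visual reporter, driven by a CaMV 35S promoter and ended by the Arabidopsis HSP18.2 terminator. The sugar beet betalain pathway genes CYP76AD1 and DODA1 are annotated. The unannotated stretch downstream of them presumably contains the third RUBY component, a glucosyltransferase. RUBY produces red betalain pigment visible without substrate. The feature table additionally shows a 35S-driven, intron-containing GUSPlus cassette with a His tag and NOS terminator, along with lacZα/MCS remnants, none of which appear in the catalogue description.
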