Addgene plasmid #205582: pAXY0013
Purpose: NpuDnaE(C)_HYG(53-341)_RUBY
Depositing lab: Xiaohan Yang. Depositing organization: Oak Ridge National Laboratory. Publication: Split selectable marker systems utilizing inteins facilitate gene stacking in plants. Yuan G, Lu H, De K, Hassan MM, Liu Y, Islam MT, Muchero W, Tuskan GA, Yang X. Commun Biol. 2023 May 26;6(1):567. doi: 10.1038/s42003-023-04950-8. PubMed 37237044.
Backbone
  Vector backbone: pAXY0003
  Vector type: Plant Expression
  Selectable markers: Hygromycin
Growth in bacteria
  Bacterial resistance: Kanamycin, 50 μg/mL
  Growth temperature: 37°C
  Growth strain: DH5alpha
  Copy number: High Copy
Gene/Insert
  Gene/Insert name: NpuDnaE(C)
  Species: Synthetic
  Promoter: 35S
  Cloning method: Gibson Cloning
  Sequencing primers: 5′ N/A
Terms and licenses: Academic/Nonprofit Terms; Industry Terms: Not Available to Industry
How to cite: pAXY0013 was a gift from Xiaohan Yang (Addgene plasmid # 205582 ; http://n2t.net/addgene:205582 ; RRID:Addgene_205582)
